Addgene plasmid #207056: ClhN-4V5-APEX2-URA
Purpose: For ORF tagging with 4V5-APEX2
Depositing lab: Zhiping Xie. Depositing organization: Shanghai Jiao Tong University. Publication: A Validated Set of Ascorbate Peroxidase-Based Organelle Markers for Electron Microscopy of Saccharomyces cerevisiae. Li H, He CW, Zhu J, Xie Z. mSphere. 2022 Aug 31;7(4):e0010722. doi: 10.1128/msphere.00107-22. Epub 2022 Jun 21. PubMed 35727034.
Backbone
  Vector backbone: ClhN-URA
  Vector type: Yeast Expression
Growth in bacteria
  Bacterial resistance: Ampicillin, 100 μg/mL
  Growth temperature: 37°C
  Growth strain: DH5alpha
  Copy number: High Copy
Gene/Insert
  Gene/Insert name: 4xV5-APEX2
  Species: S. cerevisiae (budding yeast)
  Tag / fusion protein: 4xV5-APEX2 (C terminal on insert)
  Cloning method: Gibson Cloning
Terms and licenses: Academic/Nonprofit Terms; Industry Terms: Not Available to Industry
How to cite: ClhN-4V5-APEX2-URA was a gift from Zhiping Xie (Addgene plasmid # 207056 ; http://n2t.net/addgene:207056 ; RRID:Addgene_207056)
