[The description below was written by a language model from this plasmid's Addgene catalogue record and pLannotate feature annotations shown in this document.]
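Description:
ClhN-4V5-APEX2-URA is a yeast tagging plasmid of about 5.3 kb built on the ClhN-URA backbone, intended for fusing a 4xV5-APEX2 module to open reading frames in Saccharomyces cerevisiae. It is propagated in E. coli through a high-copy ColE1/pUC-type origin with ampicillin selection (AmpR and its bla promoter). The feature table shows no yeast replication origin or centromere, which fits use as a tagging or integration template rather than an episomal expression vector, although the record does not spell out the integration strategy. Short remnants of lacI, rop and bom, along with flanking T7 and SP6 promoters, are carried over from the cloning backbone.

The payload is the APEX2 coding sequence, an engineered soybean ascorbate peroxidase that works as a monomeric tag for electron microscopy contrast and proximity labelling. The catalogue entry says four V5 epitope copies are part of the tag, allowing immunodetection. These were not annotated in the feature table, though an unannotated stretch lies upstream of APEX2. A short sequence matching the HIV Rev nuclear export signal is annotated just after APEX2, followed by the S. cerevisiae ADH1 terminator. No yeast promoter is annotated upstream of the tag, so expression presumably depends on the tagged gene's own promoter.

Downstream sits a URA3 marker, in the opposite orientation and flanked by two loxP sites, which provides uracil prototrophy selection in yeast and should allow Cre-mediated removal of the marker afterwards. The associated work concerns APEX2-based organelle markers for electron microscopy of budding yeast.
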