Features (pLannotate 1.2.2; 14 found; start..end, strand, type, name):
    263..1010    +  CDS            APEX2 (fragment): soybean ascorbate peroxidase, engineered to serve as a monomeric tag for electron microscopy and live-cell proteomics (Lam et al., 2015) more active than the original APEX due to the A134P mutation
   1017..1043    +  CDS            NES: nuclear export signal from the HIV Rev protein (Fischer et al., 1995)
   1085..1272    +  terminator     ADH1 terminator: S. cerevisiae ADH1; transcription terminator for the S. cerevisiae alcohol dehydrogenase 1 (ADH1) gene
   1324..1357    -  protein_bind   loxP: Cre-mediated recombination occurs in the 8-bp core sequence (GCATACAT). Cre recombinase
   1509..2294    -  CDS            URA3: PYRF_YEAST - Experimental evidence at protein level: Swiss-Prot protein existence level 1. From Saccharomyces cerevisiae (strain ATCC 204508 / S288c) (Baker's yeast).
   2809..2842    -  protein_bind   loxP: Cre-mediated recombination occurs in the 8-bp core sequence (GCATACAT). Cre recombinase
   2896..2914    -  promoter       T7 promoter: promoter for bacteriophage T7 RNA polymerase
   2936..2989    -  CDS            lacI (fragment): lac repressor; lacI; The lac repressor binds to the lac operator to inhibit transcription in E. coli. This inhibition can be relieved by adding lactose or isopropyl-β-D-thiogalactopyranoside (IPTG).
   3172..3760    -  rep_origin     ori: high-copy-number ColE1/pMB1/pBR322/pUC origin of replication
   3931..4791    -  CDS            AmpR: β-lactamase; bla; confers resistance to ampicillin, carbenicillin, and related antibiotics
   4792..4896    -  promoter       AmpR promoter: bla
   4991..5026    +  CDS            rop (fragment): Rop protein, which maintains plasmids at low copy number; rop
   5128..5179    +  misc_feature   bom (fragment): basis of mobility region from pBR322
   5242..2       +  promoter       SP6 promoter (across the origin): promoter for bacteriophage SP6 RNA polymerase
>Addgene plasmid #207056 | ClhN-4V5-APEX2-URA | addgene full sequence | sequence record 424591 | Addgene NGS Result
GAACGCGGCCGCCAGCTGAAGCTTCGTACGCTGCAGGTCGTGGGATTCCTGGGTTAATTAACATCGCTAG
CGGTAAACCAATTCCAAATCCATTGTTGGGTTTGGATTCTACTCCTAGCGGTAAACCAATTCCAAATCCA
TTGTTGGGTTTGGATTCTACTCCTAGCGGTAAACCAATTCCAAATCCATTGTTGGGTTTGGATTCTACTC
CTAGCGGTAAACCAATTCCAAATCCATTGTTGGGTTTGGATTCTACTCCTAGGGGAAAGTCTTACCCAAC
TGTGAGTGCTGATTACCAGGACGCCGTTGAGAAGGCGAAGAAGAAGCTCAGAGGCTTCATCGCTGAGAAG
AGATGCGCTCCTCTAATGCTCCGTTTGGCATTCCACTCTGCTGGAACCTTTGACAAGGGCACGAAGACCG
GTGGACCCTTCGGAACCATCAAGCACCCTGCCGAACTGGCTCACAGCGCTAACAACGGTCTTGACATCGC
TGTTAGGCTTTTGGAGCCACTCAAGGCGGAGTTCCCTATTTTGAGCTACGCCGATTTCTACCAGTTGGCT
GGCGTTGTTGCCGTTGAGGTCACGGGTGGACCTAAGGTTCCATTCCACCCTGGAAGAGAGGACAAGCCTG
AGCCACCACCAGAGGGTCGCTTGCCCGATCCCACTAAGGGTTCTGACCATTTGAGAGATGTGTTTGGCAA
AGCTATGGGGCTTACTGACCAAGATATCGTTGCTCTATCTGGGGGTCACACTATTGGAGCTGCACACAAG
GAGCGTTCTGGATTTGAGGGTCCCTGGACCTCTAATCCTCTTATTTTCGACAACTCATACTTCACGGAGT
TGTTGAGTGGTGAGAAGGAAGGTCTCCTTCAGCTACCTTCTGACAAGGCTCTTTTGTCTGACCCTGTATT
CCGCCCTCTCGTTGACAAATATGCAGCGGACGAAGATGCCTTCTTTGCTGATTACGCTGAGGCTCACCAA
AAGCTTTCCGAGCTTGGGTTTGCTGATGCCCTGCAGCTGCCTCCCCTGGAGCGCCTGACCCTGGACGCTC
AGTGCAGATCTTGAGGCGCGCCACTTCTAAATAAGCGAATTTCTTATGATTTATGATTTTTATTATTAAA
TAAGTTATAAAAAAAATAAGTGTATACAAATTTTAAAGTGACTCTTAGGTTTTAAAACGAAAATTCTTAT
TCTTGAGTAACTCTTTCCTGTAGGTCAGGTTGCTTTCTCAGGTATAGTATGAGGTCGCTCTTATTGACCA
CACCTCTACCGGCAGATCCGCTAGGGATAACAGGGTAATATCTGCAGGTCGACAACCCTTAATATAACTT
CGTATAATGTATGCTATACGAAGTTATTAGGTCTAGAGATCCCAATACAACAGATCACGTGATCTTTTTG
TAAGATGAAGTTGAAGTAGTGTTGCACCGTGCCAATGCAGGTGGCTATTAGATTAAATATGTGATTTGTT
CTATTAAGTTTCCTGTATAATTAATGGGGAGCGCTGATTCTCTTTTGGTACGCTTCCCATCCAGCATTTC
TGTATCTTTCACCTTCAACCTTAGGATCTCTACCCTTGGCGAAAAGTCCTCTGCCAACAATGATGATATC
TGATCCACCACTTACAACTTCGTCGACGGTTCTGTACTGCTGACCCAATGCATCGCCTTTGTCGTCTAAA
CCTACACCTGGGGTCATGATTAGCCAATCAAACCCTTCTTCTCTTCCTCCCATATCGTTCTGAGCAATGA
ACCCAATAACGAAATCTTTATCACTCTTTGCAATATCAACGGTACCCTTAGTATATTCACCGTGTGCTAG
AGAACCCTTGGAAGACAATTCAGCAAGCATCAATAATCCCCTTGGTTCTTTGGTGACCTCTTGCGCACCT
TGTTTCAAGCCAGCAACAATACCAGCACCAGTAACCCCGTGGGCGTTGGTGATATCAGACCATTCTGCGA
TACGGTAAACGCCCGATGTATATTGTAATTTGACTGTGTTACCGATATCGGCGAATTTTCTGTCCTCAAA
TATCAAGAACTTGTATTTCTCTGCCAATGCTTTCAATGGAACGACAGTACCCTCATAACTGAAATCATCC
AAGATATCAACGTGTGTTTTCAAAAGGCAAATGTATGGACCCAACGTTTCAACAAGTTTCAATAGCTCAT
CAGTCGAACGAACGTCAAGAGAAGCACACAAATTGGTCTTCTTTTCATCCATTAAACGTAAAAGTTTCGA
TGCAACCGGACTTGCATGAGTCTCAGCTCTACTGGTATATGATTTTGTGGACATGGTGCAACTAATTGAC
GGGAGTGTATTGACGCTGGCGTACTGGCTTTCACAAAATGGCCCAATCACAACCACATCTTAGATAGTTG
AAATGACTTTAGATAACATCAATTGAGATGAGCTTAATCATGTCAAAGCTAAAAGTGTCACCATGAACGA
CAATTCTTAAGCAAATCACGTGATATAGATCCACGAATAACCACCATTTGATGCTCGAGGCAAGTAATGT
GTGTAAAAAAATGCGTTACCACCATCCAATGCAGACCGATCTTCTACCCAGAATCACATATATTTATGTA
CCGAGTACCTTTTTTCTATCTTCCAATTGCTTCTCCCATATGATTGTCTCCGTAAGCTCGAAATTTCTAA
GTTGGATTTTAATCTTCACGCAGGATGACAGTTCGATGAGCTTCTGAGGAGTGTTTAGAACATAATCATT
TATCCATGGTCTATCTCTTCTTGTCGCTTTTTCTCCTCGATAGAACCTAAATAAAACGAGCTCTCGAGAA
CCCTTAATATAACTTCGTATAATGTATGCTATACGAAGTTATTAGGTGATATCAGATCCACTAGTGGCCT
ATGCGGCCGCGGATCTGCCGGTCTCCCTATAGTGAGTCGTATTAATTTCGATAAGCCAGGTTAACCTGCA
TTAATGAATCGGCCAACGCGCGGGGAGAGGCGGTTTGCGTATTGGGCGCTCTTCCGCTTCCTCGCTCACT
GACTCGCTGCGCTCGGTCGTTCGGCTGCGGCGAGCGGTATCAGCTCACTCAAAGGCGGTAATACGGTTAT
CCACAGAATCAGGGGATAACGCAGGAAAGAACATGTGAGCAAAAGGCCAGCAAAAGGCCAGGAACCGTAA
AAAGGCCGCGTTGCTGGCGTTTTTCCATAGGCTCCGCCCCCCTGACGAGCATCACAAAAATCGACGCTCA
AGTCAGAGGTGGCGAAACCCGACAGGACTATAAAGATACCAGGCGTTTCCCCCTGGAAGCTCCCTCGTGC
GCTCTCCTGTTCCGACCCTGCCGCTTACCGGATACCTGTCCGCCTTTCTCCCTTCGGGAAGCGTGGCGCT
TTCTCATAGCTCACGCTGTAGGTATCTCAGTTCGGTGTAGGTCGTTCGCTCCAAGCTGGGCTGTGTGCAC
GAACCCCCCGTTCAGCCCGACCGCTGCGCCTTATCCGGTAACTATCGTCTTGAGTCCAACCCGGTAAGAC
ACGACTTATCGCCACTGGCAGCAGCCACTGGTAACAGGATTAGCAGAGCGAGGTATGTAGGCGGTGCTAC
AGAGTTCTTGAAGTGGTGGCCTAACTACGGCTACACTAGAAGAACAGTATTTGGTATCTGCGCTCTGCTG
AAGCCAGTTACCTTCGGAAAAAGAGTTGGTAGCTCTTGATCCGGCAAACAAACCACCGCTGGTAGCGGTG
GTTTTTTTGTTTGCAAGCAGCAGATTACGCGCAGAAAAAAAGGATCTCAAGAAGATCCTTTGATCTTTTC
TACGGGGTCTGACGCTCAGTGGAACGAAAACTCACGTTAAGGGATTTTGGTCATGAGATTATCAAAAAGG
ATCTTCACCTAGATCCTTTTAAATTAAAAATGAAGTTTTAAATCAATCTAAAGTATATATGAGTAAACTT
GGTCTGACAGTTACCAATGCTTAATCAGTGAGGCACCTATCTCAGCGATCTGTCTATTTCGTTCATCCAT
AGTTGCCTGACTCCCCGTCGTGTAGATAACTACGATACGGGAGGGCTTACCATCTGGCCCCAGTGCTGCA
ATGATACCGCGAGACCCACGCTCACCGGCTCCAGATTTATCAGCAATAAACCAGCCAGCCGGAAGGGCCG
AGCGCAGAAGTGGTCCTGCAACTTTATCCGCCTCCATCCAGTCTATTAATTGTTGCCGGGAAGCTAGAGT
AAGTAGTTCGCCAGTTAATAGTTTGCGCAACGTTGTTGCCATTGCTACAGGCATCGTGGTGTCACGCTCG
TCGTTTGGTATGGCTTCATTCAGCTCCGGTTCCCAACGATCAAGGCGAGTTACATGATCCCCCATGTTGT
GCAAAAAAGCGGTTAGCTCCTTCGGTCCTCCGATCGTTGTCAGAAGTAAGTTGGCCGCAGTGTTATCACT
CATGGTTATGGCAGCACTGCATAATTCTCTTACTGTCATGCCATCCGTAAGATGCTTTTCTGTGACTGGT
GAGTACTCAACCAAGTCATTCTGAGAATAGTGTATGCGGCGACCGAGTTGCTCTTGCCCGGCGTCAATAC
GGGATAATACCGCGCCACATAGCAGAACTTTAAAAGTGCTCATCATTGGAAAACGTTCTTCGGGGCGAAA
ACTCTCAAGGATCTTACCGCTGTTGAGATCCAGTTCGATGTAACCCACTCGTGCACCCAACTGATCTTCA
GCATCTTTTACTTTCACCAGCGTTTCTGGGTGAGCAAAAACAGGAAGGCAAAATGCCGCAAAAAAGGGAA
TAAGGGCGACACGGAAATGTTGAATACTCATACTCTTCCTTTTTCAATATTATTGAAGCATTTATCAGGG
TTATTGTCTCATGAGCGGATACATATTTGAATGTATTTAGAAAAATAAACAAATAGGGGTTCCGCGCACA
TTTCCCCGAAAAGTGCCACCTGACGTCTAAGAAACCATTATTATCATGACATTAACCTATAAAAATAGGC
GTATCACGAGGCCCTTTCGTCTCGCGCGTTTCGGTGATGACGGTGAAAACCTCTGACACATGCAGCTCCC
GGAGACGGTCACAGCTTGTCTGTAAGCGGATGCCGGGAGCAGACAAGCCCGTCAGGGCGCGTCAGCGGGT
GTTGGCGGGTGTCGGGGCTGGCTTAACTATGCGGCATCAGAGCAGATTGTACTGAGAGTGCACCATATGG
ACATATTGTCGTTAGAACGCGGCTACAATTAATACATAACCTTATGTATCATACACATACGATTTAGGTG
ACACTATA
